Addgene plasmid #190960: pET-PLS-KP3_rpoA-U
Purpose: Test the U-to-C editing activity of KP3 on AtrpoA editing site, in E. coli
Depositing lab: Bernard Gutmann. Depositing organization: EditForce, Inc. Publication: U-to-C RNA editing by synthetic PPR-DYW proteins in bacteria and human culture cells. Ichinose M, Kawabata M, Akaiwa Y, Shimajiri Y, Nakamura I, Tamai T, Nakamura T, Yagi Y, Gutmann B. Commun Biol. 2022 Sep 15;5(1):968. doi: 10.1038/s42003-022-03927-3. PubMed 36109586.
Backbone
  Vector backbone: pET21b
  Vector type: Bacterial Expression
Growth in bacteria
  Bacterial resistance: Ampicillin, 100 μg/mL
  Growth temperature: 37°C
  Growth strain: DH5alpha
  Copy number: Low Copy
Gene/Insert
  Gene/Insert name: PLS-KP3
  Species: Synthetic
  Promoter: T7
  Tag / fusion protein: His (N terminal on insert)
  Cloning method: Restriction Enzyme; 5′ cloning site Unknown (unknown if destroyed); 3′ cloning site Unknown (unknown if destroyed)
Terms and licenses: Academic/Nonprofit Terms; Industry Terms: Not Available to Industry
How to cite: pET-PLS-KP3_rpoA-U was a gift from Bernard Gutmann (Addgene plasmid # 190960 ; http://n2t.net/addgene:190960 ; RRID:Addgene_190960)
