[The description below was written by a language model from this plasmid's Addgene catalogue record and pLannotate feature annotations shown in this document.]
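Description:
pET-PLS-KP3_rpoA-U is a bacterial expression plasmid of about 7.7 kb built on the pET21b backbone and designed to test, in E. coli, whether the synthetic protein PLS-KP3 can carry out U-to-C RNA editing at the Arabidopsis rpoA (AtrpoA) editing site. It is propagated through a ColE1/pBR322-type origin together with the rop gene and bom region, consistent with its listing as low copy. Selection is by ampicillin via the bla gene under its own promoter. An f1 origin is also present, as are short remnants of the tetracycline resistance gene carried over from the pBR322-derived backbone.

Expression is driven by a T7 promoter followed by a lac operator, with a plasmid-borne lacI gene supplying repressor. Transcription therefore depends on T7 RNA polymerase in the host and can be induced with IPTG. Downstream lie the T7 gene 10 ribosome binding site and leader (T7 tag), a thioredoxin (TrxA) fragment that typically serves as a solubility-enhancing fusion partner, and a short match to a composite TEV-site/His tag, which agrees with the catalogue's N-terminal His tag. The roughly 1.9 kb stretch that follows is unannotated and presumably encodes the synthetic PLS-type PPR-DYW protein, though the feature table does not define it. A further His-tag match and the T7 terminator close the cassette.

The "rpoA-U" in the name suggests the target sequence, carrying a U at the editing position, is included on the same plasmid, but the record does not state its location. The construct is used to score KP3 editing activity on this site in bacteria.
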