Features (pLannotate 1.2.2; 21 found; start..end, strand, type, name):
     12..440     +  rep_origin     f1 ori (sequence partly withheld): f1 bacteriophage origin of replication; arrow indicates direction of (+) strand synthesis
    493..597     +  promoter       AmpR promoter: bla
    598..1458    +  CDS            AmpR: β-lactamase; bla; confers resistance to ampicillin, carbenicillin, and related antibiotics
   1629..2217    +  rep_origin     ori: high-copy-number ColE1/pMB1/pBR322/pUC origin of replication
   2403..2542    -  misc_feature   bom: basis of mobility region from pBR322
   2644..2835    -  CDS            rop: Rop protein, which maintains plasmids at low copy number; rop
   2852..3232    +  CDS            YPB1_ECOLX: Protein predicted: Swiss-Prot protein existence level 4. From Escherichia coli.
   3304..3595    -  CDS            TcR (fragment): tetracycline efflux protein; tet; confers resistance to tetracycline
   3610..3631    -  protein_bind   CAP binding site: CAP binding activates transcription in the presence of cAMP. E. coli catabolite activator protein
   3644..4726    -  CDS            lacI: lac repressor; lacI; The lac repressor binds to the lac operator to inhibit transcription in E. coli. This inhibition can be relieved by adding lactose or isopropyl-β-D-thiogalactopyranoside (IPTG).
   4727..4804    -  promoter       lacI promoter: lacI
   4812..5091    -  CDS            TcR (fragment): tetracycline efflux protein; tet; confers resistance to tetracycline
   5113..5131    +  promoter       T7 promoter: promoter for bacteriophage T7 RNA polymerase
   5132..5156    +  protein_bind   lac operator: The lac repressor binds to the lac operator to inhibit transcription in E. coli. This inhibition can be relieved by adding lactose or isopropyl-β-D-thiogalactopyranoside (IPTG). lac repressor encoded by lacI
   5171..5193    +  RBS            RBS: efficient ribosome binding site from bacteriophage T7 gene 10 (Olins and Rangwala, 1989)
   5201..5233    +  CDS            T7 tag (gene 10 leader): leader peptide from bacteriophage T7 gene 10 promotes efficient translation in E. coli
   5248..5572    +  CDS            TrxA (fragment): E. coli thioredoxin; trxA
   5621..5640    +  CDS            capTEV™ (fragment): composite tag for in vivo biotinylation, TEV protease cleavage, and 6xHis tagging
   7531..7548    +  CDS            9xHis (fragment): 9xHis affinity tag
   7558..7607    +  CDS            SET1 (fragment): solubility-enhancement tag derived from T7 phage gene 10B
   7615..7662    +  terminator     T7 terminator: transcription terminator for bacteriophage T7 RNA polymerase
>Addgene plasmid #190960 | pET-PLS-KP3_rpoA-U | addgene full sequence | sequence record 375937 | Addgene NGS Result
TGGCGAATGGG
[124 nt withheld, positions 12-135]
C
[91 nt withheld, positions 137-227]
A
[49 nt withheld, positions 229-277]
CCTTTGACGTTGGAGTCCACGTTCTTT
[37 nt withheld, positions 305-341]
ACCCTATCTCGGTCTATTCTTTTGATTTATAAGGGATTTTGCCGATTTCGGCCTATTGGTTAAAAAATGA
GCTGATTTAACAAAAATTTAACGCGAATTTTAACAAAATATTAACGCTTACAATTTAGGTGGCACTTTTC
GGGGAAATGTGCGCGGAACCCCTATTTGTTTATTTTTCTAAATACATTCAAATATGTATCCGCTCATGAG
ACAATAACCCTGATAAATGCTTCAATAATATTGAAAAAGGAAGAGTATGAGTATTCAACATTTCCGTGTC
GCCCTTATTCCCTTTTTTGCGGCATTTTGCCTTCCTGTTTTTGCTCACCCAGAAACGCTGGTGAAAGTAA
AAGATGCTGAAGATCAGTTGGGTGCACGAGTGGGTTACATCGAACTGGATCTCAACAGCGGTAAGATCCT
TGAGAGTTTTCGCCCCGAAGAACGTTTTCCAATGATGAGCACTTTTAAAGTTCTGCTATGTGGCGCGGTA
TTATCCCGTATTGACGCCGGGCAAGAGCAACTCGGTCGCCGCATACACTATTCTCAGAATGACTTGGTTG
AGTACTCACCAGTCACAGAAAAGCATCTTACGGATGGCATGACAGTAAGAGAATTATGCAGTGCTGCCAT
AACCATGAGTGATAACACTGCGGCCAACTTACTTCTGACAACGATCGGAGGACCGAAGGAGCTAACCGCT
TTTTTGCACAACATGGGGGATCATGTAACTCGCCTTGATCGTTGGGAACCGGAGCTGAATGAAGCCATAC
CAAACGACGAGCGTGACACCACGATGCCTGCAGCAATGGCAACAACGTTGCGCAAACTATTAACTGGCGA
ACTACTTACTCTAGCTTCCCGGCAACAATTAATAGACTGGATGGAGGCGGATAAAGTTGCAGGACCACTT
CTGCGCTCGGCCCTTCCGGCTGGCTGGTTTATTGCTGATAAATCTGGAGCCGGTGAGCGTGGGTCTCGCG
GTATCATTGCAGCACTGGGGCCAGATGGTAAGCCCTCCCGTATCGTAGTTATCTACACGACGGGGAGTCA
GGCAACTATGGATGAACGAAATAGACAGATCGCTGAGATAGGTGCCTCACTGATTAAGCATTGGTAACTG
TCAGACCAAGTTTACTCATATATACTTTAGATTGATTTAAAACTTCATTTTTAATTTAAAAGGATCTAGG
TGAAGATCCTTTTTGATAATCTCATGACCAAAATCCCTTAACGTGAGTTTTCGTTCCACTGAGCGTCAGA
CCCCGTAGAAAAGATCAAAGGATCTTCTTGAGATCCTTTTTTTCTGCGCGTAATCTGCTGCTTGCAAACA
AAAAAACCACCGCTACCAGCGGTGGTTTGTTTGCCGGATCAAGAGCTACCAACTCTTTTTCCGAAGGTAA
CTGGCTTCAGCAGAGCGCAGATACCAAATACTGTCCTTCTAGTGTAGCCGTAGTTAGGCCACCACTTCAA
GAACTCTGTAGCACCGCCTACATACCTCGCTCTGCTAATCCTGTTACCAGTGGCTGCTGCCAGTGGCGAT
AAGTCGTGTCTTACCGGGTTGGACTCAAGACGATAGTTACCGGATAAGGCGCAGCGGTCGGGCTGAACGG
GGGGTTCGTGCACACAGCCCAGCTTGGAGCGAACGACCTACACCGAACTGAGATACCTACAGCGTGAGCT
ATGAGAAAGCGCCACGCTTCCCGAAGGGAGAAAGGCGGACAGGTATCCGGTAAGCGGCAGGGTCGGAACA
GGAGAGCGCACGAGGGAGCTTCCAGGGGGAAACGCCTGGTATCTTTATAGTCCTGTCGGGTTTCGCCACC
TCTGACTTGAGCGTCGATTTTTGTGATGCTCGTCAGGGGGGCGGAGCCTATGGAAAAACGCCAGCAACGC
GGCCTTTTTACGGTTCCTGGCCTTTTGCTGGCCTTTTGCTCACATGTTCTTTCCTGCGTTATCCCCTGAT
TCTGTGGATAACCGTATTACCGCCTTTGAGTGAGCTGATACCGCTCGCCGCAGCCGAACGACCGAGCGCA
GCGAGTCAGTGAGCGAGGAAGCGGAAGAGCGCCTGATGCGGTATTTTCTCCTTACGCATCTGTGCGGTAT
TTCACACCGCAATGGTGCACTCTCAGTACAATCTGCTCTGATGCCGCATAGTTAAGCCAGTATACACTCC
GCTATCGCTACGTGACTGGGTCATGGCTGCGCCCCGACACCCGCCAACACCCGCTGACGCGCCCTGACGG
GCTTGTCTGCTCCCGGCATCCGCTTACAGACAAGCTGTGACCGTATCCGGGAGCTGCATGTGTCAGAGGT
TTTCACCGTCATCACCGAAACGCGCGAGGCAGCTGCGGTAAAGCTCATCAGCGTGGTCGTGAAGCGATTC
ACAGATGTCTGCCTGTTCATCCGCGTCCAGCTCGTTGAGTTTCTCCAGAAGCGTTAATGTCTGGCTTCTG
ATAAAGCGGGCCATGTTAAGGGCGGTTTTTTCCTGTTTGGTCACTGATGCCTCCGTGTAAGGGGGATTTC
TGTTCATGGGGGTAATGATACCGATGAAACGAGAGAGGATGCTCACGATACGGGTTACTGATGATGAACA
TGCCCGGTTACTGGAACGTTGTGAGGGTAAACAACTGGCGGTATGGATGCGGCGGGACCAGAGAAAAATC
ACTCAGGGTCAATGCCAGCGCTTCGTTAATACAGATGTAGGTGTTCCACAGGGTAGCCAGCAGCATCCTG
CGATGCAGATCCGGAACATAATGGTGCAGGGCGCTGACTTCCGCGTTTCCAGACTTTACGAAACACGGAA
ACCGAAAACCATTCATGTTGTTGCTCAGGTCGCAGACGTTTTGCAGCAGCAGTCGCTTCACGTTCGCTCG
CGTATCGGTGATTCATTCTGCTAACCAGTAAGGCAACCCCGCCAGCCTAGCCGGGTCCTCAACGACAGGA
GCACGATCATGCGCACCCGTGGGGCCGCCATGCCGGCGATAATGGCCTGCTTCTCGCCGAAACGTTTGGT
GGCGGGACCAGTGACGAAGGCTTGAGCGAGGGCGTGCAAGATTCCGAATACCGCAAGCGACAGGCCGATC
ATCGTCGCGCTCCAGCGAAAGCGGTCCTCGCCGAAAATGACCCAGAGCGCTGCCGGCACCTGTCCTACGA
GTTGCATGATAAAGAAAACAGTCATAAGTGCGGCGACGATAGTCATGCCCCGCGCCCACCGGAAGGAGCT
GACTGGGTTGAAGGCTCTCAAGGGCATCGGTCGAGATCCCGGTGCCTAATGAGTGAGCTAACTTACATTA
ATTGCGTTGCGCTCACTGCCCGCTTTCCAGTCGGGAAACCTGTCGTGCCAGCTGCATTAATGAATCGGCC
AACGCGCGGGGAGAGGCGGTTTGCGTATTGGGCGCCAGGGTGGTTTTTCTTTTCACCAGTGATACGGGCA
ACAGCTGATTGCCCTTCACCGCCTGGCCCTGAGAGAGTTGCAGCAAGCGGTCCACGCTGGTTTGCCCCAG
CAGGCGAAAATCCTGTTTGATGGTGGTTAACGGCGGGATATAACATGAGCTGTCCTCGGTATCGTCGTAT
CCCACTACCGAGATATCCGCACCAACGCGCAGCCCGGACTCGGTAATGGCGCGCATTGCGCCCAGCGCCA
TCTGATCGTTGGCAACCAGCATCGCAGTGGGAACGATGCCCTCATTCAGCATTTGCATGGTTTGTTGAAA
ACCGGACATGGCACTCCAGTCGCCTTCCCGTTCCGCTATCGGCTGAATTTGATTGCGAGTGAGATATTTA
TGCCAGCCAGCCAGACGCAGACGCGCCGAGACAGAACTTAATGGGCCCGCTAACAGCGCGATTTGCTGGT
GACCCAATGCGACCAGATGCTCCACGCCCAGTCGCGTACCGTCCTCATGGGAGAAAATAATACTGTTGAT
GGGTGTCTGGTCAGAGACATCAAGAAATAACGCCGGAACATTAGTGCAGGCAGCTTCCACAGCAATGGCA
TCCTGGTCATCCAGCGGATAGTTAATGATCAGCCCACTGACGCGTTGCGCGAGAAGATTGTGCACCGCCG
CTTTACAGGCTTCGACGCCGCTTCGTTCTACCATCGACACCACCACGCTGGCACCCAGTTGATCGGCGCG
AGATTTAATCGCCGCGACAATTTGCGACGGCGCGTGCAGGGCCAGACTGGAGGTGGCAACGCCAATCAGC
AACGACTGTTTGCCCGCCAGTTGTTGTGCCACGCGGTTGGGAATGTAATTCAGCTCCGCCATCGCCGCTT
CCACTTTTTCCCGCGTTTTCGCAGAAACGTGGCTGGCCTGGTTCACCACGCGGGAAACGGTCTGATAAGA
GACACCGGCATACTCTGCGACATCGTATAACGTTACTGGTTTCACATTCACCACCCTGAATTGACTCTCT
TCCGGGCGCTATCATGCCATACCGCGAAAGGTTTTGCGCCATTCGATGGTGTCCGGGATCTCGACGCTCT
CCCTTATGCGACTCCTGCATTAGGAAGCAGCCCAGTAGTAGGTTGAGGCCGTTGAGCACCGCCGCCGCAA
GGAATGGTGCATGCAAGGAGATGGCGCCCAACAGTCCCCCGGCCACGGGGCCTGCCACCATACCCACGCC
GAAACAAGCGCTCATGAGCCCGAAGTGGCGAGCCCGATCTTCCCCATCGGTGATGTCGGCGATATAGGCG
CCAGCAACCGCACCTGTGGCGCCGGTGATGCCGGCCACGATGCGTCCGGCGTAGAGGATCGAGATCTCGA
TCCCGCGAAATTAATACGACTCACTATAGGGGAATTGTGAGCGGATAACAATTCCCCTCTAGAAATAATT
TTGTTTAACTTTAAGAAGGAGATATACATATGGCTAGCATGACTGGTGGACAGCAAATGGGTCGCATGGC
CGGAGGGAGCGATAAAATTATTCACCTGACTGACGACAGTTTTGACACGGATGTACTCAAAGCGGACGGG
GCGATCCTCGTCGATTTCTGGGCAGAGTGGTGCGGTCCGTGCAAAATGATCGCCCCGATTCTGGATGAAA
TCGCTGACGAATATCAGGGCAAACTGACCGTTGCAAAACTGAACATCGATCAAAACCCTGGCACTGCGCC
GAAATATGGCATCCGTGGTATCCCGACTCTGCTGCTGTTCAAAAACGGTGAAGTGGCGGCAACCAAAGTG
GGTGCACTGTCTAAAGGTCAGTTGAAAGAGTTCCTCGACGCTAACCTGGCCGGTTCTGGTTCTGGCCATA
TGCACCATCATCATCATCATTCTTCTGGTGAGAATCTTTATTTTCAGGGCGCCATGGGTAATTCTGTTGT
CACATGGAATTCCATGATTAGGGGCTACGCTAGAAGCGGCCAGCCCGAGGAAGCTCTGAGCCTCTTCTCC
CAGATGAGAAGGAGCGGCATCAAGCCCGATAGCTATACCTTCCCCTTCGTGCTGAAGGCTTGCGCTTCTC
TGAGCAGCCTCGAGGAAGGAAAACAAATCCACGCCCACGTCATTAAATCCGGCTTCGAGTCCGATGTCTA
CGTGCAGAGCTCCCTCATTGATATGTACGCCAAGTGCGGATCTCTGGAGGACGCCAGAAAAGTGTTTGAC
GAGATGCCCGAGAGGAATGTCGTGAGCTGGAACGCTATGATCAGCGGCTATGCCCAGAATGGACAATCCG
AAGAAGCTCTGGAGCTGTTTAGAGAGATGCAGAAAGAGGGCATCAAGCCTTCCGAGTTTACCTTTTGCTC
CGTGCTGAAGGCTTGCGCCTCTCTGGGATCTCTGGAGATGGGCAAGCAAATTCACGGCTATGTGATCAAG
TCCGGCTTTGAGTCCATCGTGTTCGTGGGAAACGCCCTCATTGACATGTATGCCAAGTGCGGCTCTCTGG
AGGATGCTAGAAAGGTCTTTGATGAGATGCCCGAAAGGACCGTTGTGAGCTGGACCGCCATGATCTCCGG
ATACGCCCAGAACGGACAGAGCGAGGAGGCCCTCGAGCTCTTCAGAGAGATGCAGAGGGAGGGCGTGAAA
CCCGACGAAGTGACACTGCCTTCCGTGCTCTCCGCTTGCGCCAATCTGGGCGCTCTGGAGCAAGGCAAAC
AGATCCATGCCTACGTCATCAAGAACGGCTTTGAATCCGATGTGTTTGTGGGCTCCGCTCTGATCGACAT
GTACGCTAAATGCGGCTCCATCGAGGAGGCTAGGAAAGTGTTCGATGAAATGCCCGAGAAAGACGTCGTT
ACTTGGAACGCCCTGATCAGCGGTTACGGCACCTGTGATGAGGGCCACAAAGCCCTGGCGTGCTTCGAGG
AAATGCTCGTGGCGGGGATCCAACCTAGCGACGCTACTTTCACCTGCCTTCTGGTTGCCTGTAGTCATGA
GGGCCTTGTCCACGAGGGCCGCAAGCACTTCGATAGCATGGCCGAACAACATGGCATAAAGCCTCGCATC
GAACATTATGGTTGCATGATCGATCTCCTGGGAAGAGCTGGGCACCTTGATGAAGCTGAGAAAATGCTGC
TCAGCTGTGAAGGGCAGTCCAATGTGGTGGGTCTGGGCAGCCTCCTGAACGCCTGTAAATCTCACGGCGA
TATAGAGAGAGCCATGTGGTGTTTTGAATCTATCGTGCGGCTTGATCCTCAGTCTGCCTCCGCCTACGTA
CTGATGGCCAATGCCTATGCGGACGCCGGCCGCTGGACTGACGTTGATAGAATCGAAACCCAGAGGATGG
TGGCTGGCGCAAATAAAAAGCCGGCTGTAGCTACCATTGAAGTGAACAAACAGGTGCATAGATTTTTGGT
CGGAGAAAGGAGGGAGGACATTGCTCTGAAGGTGGAATCTACGAATGCACGACTGAAACAGGAGGGGGGT
CACGTCCCCCATACAAAACTTGTGTTGAAGCCCCTCTGTGAGAAGGAGAAGGAGGACGCGCTCTGTGGAC
ATGCAGAGAAGCTGGCACTGGCATTCGGACTGCTGAACACACCCAGTGGGACACCACTCGTGGTTACCAA
GAACTTGAGAATGTGCTCCGACTGCCACTCCTCAACAGAGATTATGTCAAGGTTGGAGCAGCGCGACATT
GTCGTCCGGGACGGGTACCGGGTACACCGATTTGCAGCTGGATGCTGCTCATGCAAGGGACGGCCATAAC
TCGAGAAATAGAAGGAACATGTATTACACGTGCAAAATTTGAGAGCTAGCACCACCACCACCACCACTGA
GATCCGGCTGCTAACAAAGCCCGAAAGGAAGCTGAGTTGGCTGCTGCCACCGCTGAGCAATAACTAGCAT
AACCCCTTGGGGCCTCTAAACGGGTCTTGAGGGGTTTTTTGCTGAAAGGAGGAACTATATCCGGAT
